>Addgene plasmid #118501 | pMRE151 | addgene full sequence | sequence record 226579 | Addgene NGS Result
ATGAGCAAGGGCGAGGAGCTGTTCACCGGGGTGGTGCCCATCCTGGTCGAGCTGGACGGCGACGTAAACG
GCCACAAGTTCAGCGTGTCCGGCGAGGGCGAGGGCGATGCCACCTACGGCAAGCTGACCCTGAAGTTCAT
CTGCACCACCGGCAAGCTGCCCGTGCCCTGGCCCACCCTCGTGACCACCCTGTCCTGGGGCGTGCAGTGC
TTCGCCCGCTACCCCGACCACATGAAGCAGCACGACTTCTTCAAGTCCGCCATGCCCGAAGGCTACGTCC
AGGAGCGCACCATCTTCTTCAAGGACGACGGCAACTACAAGACCCGCGCCGAGGTGAAGTTCGAGGGCGA
CACCCTGGTGAACCGCATCGAGCTGAAGGGCATCGACTTCAAGGAGGACGGCAACATCCTGGGGCACAAG
CTGGAGTACAACTACTTTAGCGACAACGTCTATATCACCGCCGACAAGCAGAAGAACGGCATCAAGGCCA
ACTTCAAGATCCGCCACAACATCGAGGACGGCGGCGTGCAGCTCGCCGACCACTACCAGCAGAACACCCC
CATCGGCGACGGCCCCGTGCTGCTGCCCGACAACCACTACCTGAGCACCCAGTCCAAGCTGAGCAAAGAC
CCCAACGAGAAGCGCGATCACATGGTCCTGCTGGAGTTCGTGACCGCCGCCGGGATCACTCTCGGCATGG
ACGAGCTGTACAAGTAATTAGCTGAGCTTGGACTCCTGTTGATAGATCCAGTAATGACCTCAGAACTCCA
TCTGGATTTGTTCAGAACGCTCGGTTGCCGCCGGGCGTTTTTTATTGGTGAGAATCCAAGCTAGCTTGGC
GAGATTTTCAGGAGCTAAGGAAGCTAAAATGGAGAAAAAAATCACTGGATATACCACCGTTGATATATCC
CAATGGCATCGTAAAGAACATTTTGAGGCATTTCAGTCAGTTGCTCAATGTACCTATAACCAGACCGTTC
AGCTGGATATTACGGCCTTTTTAAAGACCGTAAAGAAAAATAAGCACAAGTTTTATCCGGCCTTTATTCA
CATTCTTGCCCGCCTGATGAATGCTCATCCGGAATTTCGTATGGCAATGAAAGACGGTGAGCTGGTGATA
TGGGATAGTGTTCACCCTTGTTACACCGTTTTCCATGAGCAAACTGAAACGTTTTCATCGCTCTGGAGTG
AATACCACGACGATTTCCGGCAGTTTCTACACATATATTCGCAAGATGTGGCGTGTTACGGTGAAAACCT
GGCCTATTTCCCTAAAGGGTTTATTGAGAATATGTTTTTCGTCTCAGCCAATCCCTGGGTGAGTTTCACC
AGTTTTGATTTAAACGTGGCCAATATGGACAACTTCTTCGCCCCCGTTTTCACCATGGGCAAATATTATA
CGCAAGGCGACAAGGTGCTGATGCCGCTGGCGATTCAGGTTCATCATGCCGTTTGTGATGGCTTCCATGT
CGGCAGAATGCTTAATGAATTACAACAGTACTGCGATGAGTGGCAGGGCGGGGCGTAATTTTTTTAAGGC
AGTTATTGGTGCCCTTAAACGCCTGGGGTAATGACTCTCTAGCTTGAGGCATCAAATAAAACGAAAGGCT
CAGTCGAAAGACTGGGCCTTTCGTTTTATCTGTTGTTTGTCGGTGAACGCTCTCCTGAGTAGGACAAATC
CGCCGCTAGGAGCTTGCGGCCGCCAGTGTGATGGATATCTGCATAAAAACTGTTGTAATTCATTAAGCAT
TCTGCCGACATGGAAGCCATCACAAACGGCATGATGAACCTGAATCGCCAGCGGCATCAGCACCTTGTCG
CCTTGCGTATAATATTTGCCCATGGGGGTGGGCGAAGAACTCCAGCATGAGATCCCCGCGCTGGAGGATC
ATCCAGCCGGCGTCCCGGAAAACGATTCCGAAGCCCAACCTTTCATAGAAGGCGGCGGTGGAATCGAAAT
CTCGTGATGGCAGGTTGGGCGTCGCTTGGTCGGTCATTTCGAACCCCAGAGTCCCGCTCAGAAGAACTCG
TCAAGAAGGCGATAGAAGGCGATGCGCTGCGAATCGGGAGCGGCGATACCGTAAAGCACGAGGAAGCGGT
CAGCCCATTCGCCGCCAAGCTCTTCAGCAATATCACGGGTAGCCAACGCTATGTCCTGATAGCGGTCCGC
CACACCCAGCCGGCCACAGTCGATGAATCCAGAAAAGCGGCCATTTTCCACCATGATATTCGGCAAGCAG
GCATCGCCATGGGTCACGACGAGATCCTCGCCGTCGGGCATGCGCGCCTTGAGCCTGGCGAACAGTTCGG
CTGGCGCGAGCCCCTGATGCTCTTCGTCCAGATCATCCTGATCGACAAGACCGGCTTCCATCCGAGTACG
TGCTCGCTCGATGCGATGTTTCGCTTGGTGGTCGAATGGGCAGGTAGCCGGATCAAGCGTATGCAGCCGC
CGCATTGCATCAGCCATGATGGATACTTTCTCGGCAGGAGCAAGGTGAGATGACAGGAGATCCTGCCCCG
GCACTTCGCCCAATAGCAGCCAGTCCCTTCCCGCTTCAGTGACAACGTCGAGCACAGCTGCGCAAGGAAC
GCCCGTCGTGGCCAGCCACGATAGCCGCGCTGCCTCGTCCTGCAGTTCATTCAGGGCACCGGACAGGTCG
GTCTTGACAAAAAGAACCGGGCGCCCCTGCGCTGACAGCCGGAACACGGCGGCATCAGAGCAGCCGATTG
TCTGTTGTGCCCAGTCATAGCCGAATAGCCTCTCCACCCAAGCGGCCGGAGAACCTGCGTGCAATCCATC
TTGTTCAATCATGCGAAACGATCCTCATCCTGTCTCTTGATCAGATCTTGATCCCCTGCGCCATCAGATC
CTTGGCGGCAAGAAAGCCATCCAGTTTACTTTGCAGGGCTTCCCAACCTTACCAGAGGGCGCCCCAGCTG
GCAATTCCGGTTCGCTTGCTGTCCATAAAACCGCCCAGTCTAGCTATCGCCATGTAAGCCCACTGCAAGC
TACCTGCTTTCTCTTTGCGCTTGCGTTTTCCCTTGTCCAGATAGCCCAGTAGCTGACATTCATCCCAGGT
GGCACTTTTCGGGGAAATGTGCGCGCCCGCGTTCCTGCTGGCGCTGGGCCTGTTTCTGGCGCTGGACTTC
CCGCTGTTCCGTCAGCAGCTTTTCGCCCACGGCCTTGATGATCGCGGCGGCCTTGGCCTGCATATCCCGA
TTCAACGGCCCCAGGGCGTCCAGAACGGGCTTCAGGCGCTCCCGAAGGTCTCGGGCCGTCTCTTGGGCTT
GATCGGCCTTCTTGCGCATCTCACGCGCTCCTGCGGCGGCCTGTAGGGCAGGCTCATACCCCTGCCGAAC
CGCTTTTGTCAGCCGGTCGGCCACGGCTTCCGGCGTCTCAACGCGCTTTGAGATTCCCAGCTTTTCGGCC
AATCCCTGCGGTGCATAGGCGCGTGGCTCGACCGCTTGCGGGCTGATGGTGACGTGGCCCACTGGTGGCC
GCTCCAGGGCCTCGTAGAACGCCTGAATGCGCGTGTGACGTGCCTTGCTGCCCTCGATGCCCCGTTGCAG
CCCTAGATCGGCCACAGCGGCCGCAAACGTGGTCTGGTCGCGGGTCATCTGCGCTTTGTTGCCGATGAAC
TCCTTGGCCGACAGCCTGCCGTCCTGCGTCAGCGGCACCACGAACGCGGTCATGTGCGGGCTGGTTTCGT
CACGGTGGATGCTGGCCGTCACGATGCGATCCGCCCCGTACTTGTCCGCCAGCCACTTGTGCGCCTTCTC
GAAGAACGCCGCCTGCTGTTCTTGGCTGGCCGACTTCCACCATTCCGGGCTGGCCGTCATGACGTACTCG
ACCGCCAACACAGCGTCCTTGCGCCGCTTCTCTGGCAGCAACTCGCGCAGTCGGCCCATCGCTTCATCGG
TGCTGCTGGCCGCCCAGTGCTCGTTCTCTGGCGTCCTGCTGGCGTCAGCGTTGGGCGTCTCGCGCTCGCG
GTAGGCGTGCTTGAGACTGGCCGCCACGTTGCCCATTTTCGCCAGCTTCTTGCATCGCATGATCGCGTAT
GCCGCCATGCCTGCCCCTCCCTTTTGGTGTCCAACCGGCTCGACGGGGGCAGCGCAAGGCGGTGCCTCCG
GCGGGCCACTCAATGCTTGAGTATACTCACTAGACTTTGCTTCGCAAAGTCGTGACCGCCTACGGCGGCT
GCGGCGCCCTACGGGCTTGCTCTCCGGGCTTCGCCCTGCGCGGTCGCTGCGCTCCCTTGCCAGCCCGTGG
ATATGTGGACGATGGCCGCGAGCGGCCACCGGCTGGCTCGCTTCGCTCGGCCCGTGGACAACCCTGCTGG
ACAAGCTGATGGACAGGCTGCGCCTGCCCACGAGCTTGACCACAGGGATTGCCCACCGGCTACCCAGCCT
TCGACCACATACCCACCGGCTCCAACTGCGCGGCCTGCGGCCTTGCCCCATCAATTTTTTTAATTTTCTC
TGGGGAAAAGCCTCCGGCCTGCGGCCTGCGCGCTTCGCTTGCCGGTTGGACACCAAGTGGAAGGCGGGTC
AAGGCTCGCGCAGCGACCGCGCAGCGGCTTGGCCTTGACGCGCCTGGAACGACCCAAGCCTATGCGAGTG
GGGGCAGTCGAAGGGCGAAGCCCGCCCGCCTGCCCCCCGAGCCTCACGGCGGCGAGTGCGGGGGTTCCAA
GGGGGCAGCGCCACCTTGGGCAAGGCCGAAGGCCGCGCAGTCGATCAACAAGCCCCGGAGGGGCCACTTT
TTGCCGGAGGGGGAGCCGCGCCGAAGGCGTGGGGGAACCCCGCAGGGGTGCCCTTCTTTGGGCACCAAAG
AACTAGATATAGGGCGAAATGCGAAAGACTTAAAAATCAACAACTTAAAAAAGGGGGGTACGCAACAGCT
CATTGCGGCACCCCCCGCAATAGCTCATTGCGTAGGTTAAAGAAAATCTGTAATTGACTGCCACTTTTAC
GCAACGCATAATTGTTGTCGCGCTGCCGAAAAGTTGCAGCTGATTGCGCATGGTGCCGCAACCGTGCGGC
ACCCCTACCGCATGGAGATAAGCATGGCCACGCAGTCCAGAGAAATCGGCATTCAAGCCAAGAACAAGCC
CGGTCACTGGGTGCAAACGGAACGCAAAGCGCATGAGGCGTGGGCCGGGCTTATTGCGAGGAAACCCACG
GCGGCAATGCTGCTGCATCACCTCGTGGCGCAGATGGGCCACCAGAACGCCGTGGTGGTCAGCCAGAAGA
CACTTTCCAAGCTCATCGGACGTTCTTTGCGGACGGTCCAATACGCAGTCAAGGACTTGGTGGCCGAGCG
CTGGATCTCCGTCGTGAAGCTCAACGGCCCCGGCACCGTGTCGGCCTACGTGGTCAATGACCGCGTGGCG
TGGGGCCAGCCCCGCGACCAGTTGCGCCTGTCGGTGTTCAGTGCCGCCGTGGTGGTTGATCACGACGACC
AGGACGAATCGCTGTTGGGGCATGGCGACCTGCGCCGCATCCCGACCCTGTATCCGGGCGAGCAGCAACT
ACCGACCGGCCCCGGCGAGGAGCCGCCCAGCCAGCCCGGCATTCCGGGCATGGAACCAGACCTGCCAGCC
TTGACCGAAACGGAGGAATGGGAACGGCGCGGGCAGCAGCGCCTGCCGATGCCCGATGAGCCGTGTTTTC
TGGACGATGGCGAGCCGTTGGAGCCGCCGACACGGGTCACGCTGCCGCGCCGGTAGCACTTGGGTTGCGC
AGCAACCCGTAAGTGCGCTGTTCCAGACTATCGGCTGTAGCCGCCTCGCCGCCCTATACCTTGTCTGCCT
CCCCGCGTTGCGTCGCGGTGCATGGAGCCGGGCCACCTCGACCTGAATGGAAGCCGGCGGCACCTCGCTA
ACGGATTCACCGTTTTTATCAGGCTCTGGGAGGCAGAATAAATGATCATATCGTCAATTATTACCTCCAC
GGGGAGAGCCTGAGCAAACTGGCCTCAGGCATTTGAGAAGCACACGGTCACACTGCTTCCGGTAGTCAAT
AAACCGGTAAACCAGCAATAGACATAAGCGGCTATTTAACGACCCTGCCCTGAACCGACGACCGGGTCGA
ATTTGCTTTCGAATTTCTGCCATTCATCCGCTTATTATCACTTATTCAGGCGTAGCAACCAGGCGTTTAA
GGGCACCAATAACTGCCTTAAAAAAATTACGCCCCGCCCTGCCACTCATCGCAGTACGGCCTATTGGTTA
AAAAATGAGCTGATTTAACAAAAATTTAACGCGAATTTTAACAAAATATTAACGCTTACAATTTCCATTC
GCCATTCAGGCTGCGCAACTGTTGGGAAGGGCGATCGGTGCGGGCCTCTTCGCTATTACGCCAGCTGGCG
AAAGGGGGATGTGCTGCAAGGCGATTAAGTTGGGTAACGCCAGGGTTTTCCCAGTCACGACGTTGTAAAA
CGACGGCCAGTGAGCGCGCGTAATACGACTCACTATAGGGCGAATTGGAGCTGGGGCCGCAATTCCCAAT
TCCCCAGGCATCAAATAAAACGAAAGGCTCAGTCGAAAGACTGGGCCTTTCGTTTTATCTGTTGTTTGTC
GGTGAACGCTCTCCTGAGTAGGACAAATCCGCCGGGAGCGGATTTGAACGTTGCGAAGCAACGGCCCGGA
GGGTGGCGGGCAGGACGCCCGCCATAAACTGCCAGGAATTAATTCCCCAGGCATCAAATAAAACGAAAGG
CTCAGTCGAAAGACTGGGCCTTTCGTTTTATCTGTTGTTTGTCGGTGAACGCTCTCCTGAGTAGGACAAA
TCCGCCGGGAGCGGATTTGAACGTTGCGAAGCAACGGCCCGGAGGGTGGCGGGCAGGACGCCCGCCATAA
ACTGCCAGGAATTAATTCCCCAGGCATCAAATAAAACGAAAGGCTCAGTCGAAAGACTGGGCCTTTCGTT
TTATCTGTTGTTTGTCGGTGAACGCTCTCCTGAGTAGGACAAATCCGCCGGGAGCGGATTTGAACGTTGC
GAAGCAACGGCCCGGAGGGTGGCGGGCAGGACGCCCGCCATAAACTGCCAGGAATTAATTCCCCAGGCAT
CAAATAAAACGAAAGGCTCAGTCGAAAGACTGGGCCTTTCGTTTTATCTGTTGTTTGTCGGTGAACGCTC
TCCTGAGTAGGACAAATCCGCCGGGAGCGGATTTGAACGTTGCGAAGCAACGGCCCGGAGGGTGGCGGGC
AGGACGCCCGCCATAAACTGCCAGGAATTGGGGATCGGATTCGAGCTAAGAATTCCCTTGGGGTATCTTT
AAATACTGTAGAAAAGAGGAAGGAAATAATAAATGGCTAAAATGAGAATATCACCGGAATTGAAAAAACT
GATCGAAAAATACCGCTGCGTAAAAGATACGGAAGGAATGTCTCCTGCTAAGGTATATAAGCTGGTGGGA
GAAAATGAAAACCTATATTTAAAAATGACGGACAGCCGGTATAAAGGGACCACCTATGATGTGGAACGGG
AAAAGGACATGATGCTATGGCTGGAAGGAAAGCTGCCTGTTCCAAAGGTCCTGCACTTTGAACGGCATGA
TGGCTGGAGCAATCTGCTCATGAGTGAGGCCGATGGCGTCCTTTGCTCGGAAGAGTATGAAGATGGACAA
AGCCCTGAAAAGATTATCGAGCTGTATGCGGAGTGCATCAGGCTCTTTCACTCCATCGACATATCGGATT
GTCCCTATACGAATAGCTTAGACAGCCGCTTAGCCGAATTGGATTACTTACTGAATAACGATCTGGCCGA
TGTGGATTGCGAAAACTGGGAAGAAGACACTCCATTTAAAGATCCGCGCGAGCTGTATGATTTTTTAAAG
ACGGAAAAGCCCGAAGAGGAACTTGTCTTTTCCCACGGCGACCTGGGAGACAGCAACATCTTTGTGAAAG
ATGGCAAAGTAAGTGGCTTTATTGATCTTGGGAGAAGCGGCAGGGCGGACAAGTGGTATGACATTGCCTT
CTGCGTCCGGTCGATCAGGGAGGATGTCGGGGAAGAACAGTATGTCGAGCTATTTTTTGACTTACTGGGG
ATCAAGCCTGATTGGGAGAAAATAAAATATTATATTTTACTGGATGAATTGTTTTAGAGCTCGCACGCTG
CCGCAAGCACTCAGGGCGCAAGGGCTGCTAAAGGAAGCGGAACACGTAGAAAGCCAGTCCGCAGAAACGG
TGCTGACCCCGGATGAATGTCAGCTACTGGGCTATCTGGACAAGGGAAAACGCAAGCGCAAAGAGAAAGC
AGGTAGCTTGCAGTGGGCTTACATGGCGATAGCTAGACTGGGCGGTTTTATGGACAGCAAGCGAACCGGA
ATTGCCAGCTGGGGCGCCCTCTGGTAAGGTTGGGAAGCCCTGCAAAGTAAACTGGATGGCTTTCTTGCCG
CCAAGGATCTGATGGCGCAGGGGATCAAGATCTGATCAAGAGACAGGATACTAGTGGAGGAAGAAAAAA
Features (pLannotate 1.2.2; 22 found; start..end, strand, type, name):
      2..717     +  CDS            mTurquoise2 (fragment): enhanced monomeric variant of CFP (Goedhart et al., 2012) mammalian codon-optimized
    731..825     +  terminator     lambda t0 terminator: transcription terminator from phage lambda
    840..868     +  promoter       cat promoter (fragment): promoter of the E. coli cat gene encoding chloramphenicol acetyltransferase
    869..1525    +  CDS            cat: CAT_ECOLX - Experimental evidence at protein level: Swiss-Prot protein existence level 1. This enzyme is an effector of chloramphenicol resistance in bacteria. From Escherichia coli. This protein is used as a marker in many commonly used cloning vectors, such as pACYC184.
   1593..1679    +  terminator     rrnB T1 terminator: Escherichia coli rrnB; transcription terminator T1 from the E. coli rrnB gene
   1729..1845    -  CDS            CmR (fragment): chloramphenicol acetyltransferase; cat; confers resistance to chloramphenicol
   1845..1997    -  CDS            ble (fragment): BLE_KLEPN - Experimental evidence at protein level: Swiss-Prot protein existence level 1. Binding protein with a strong affinity to the bleomycin family of antibiotics. Binds to CL990; an antimitotic-antibiotic compound. From Klebsiella pneumoniae.
   2021..2812    -  CDS            neo: KKA2_KLEPN - Also known as kan, nptII. Experimental evidence at protein level: Swiss-Prot protein existence level 1. Resistance to kanamycin, neomycin, paromomycin, ribostamycin, butirosin and gentamicin B. From Klebsiella pneumoniae.
   2844..3128    -  CDS            tnpA (fragment): TN5P_ECOLX - Also known as tnp. Experimental evidence at protein level: Swiss-Prot protein existence level 1. Mediates transposition of transposon Tn5 by a 'cut and paste' mechanism. First, the monomeric transposase binds the 19 bp inverted DNA repeats flanking the transposon. Then, dimerization of the DNA- bound transposase creates a synaptic DNA complex. After nicking of the first DNA strand, excision of the transposon proceeds through a series of intermediates. The transposase then mediates the insertion of the transposon at a new site by strand transfer. The activity of the wild- type tran
   4292..5063    +  rep_origin     pBBR1 oriV: replication origin of the broad-host-range plasmid pBBR1 from Bordetella bronchiseptica; requires the pBBR1 Rep protein for replication
   5064..5726    +  CDS            pBBR1 Rep: replication protein for the broad-host-range plasmid pBBR1 from Bordetella bronchiseptica
   5787..5856    +  CDS            TcR (fragment): tetracycline efflux protein; tet; confers resistance to tetracycline
   6186..6217    -  CDS            CmR (fragment): chloramphenicol acetyltransferase confers resistance to chloramphenicol
   6217..6294    +  rep_origin     M13 ori (fragment): M13 bacteriophage origin of replication; arrow indicates direction of (+) strand synthesis
   6298..6453    -  CDS            lacZα (fragment): LacZα fragment of β-galactosidase; lacZ fragment
   6461..6479    +  promoter       T7 promoter: promoter for bacteriophage T7 RNA polymerase
   6522..6608    +  terminator     rrnB T1 terminator: Escherichia coli rrnB; transcription terminator T1 from the E. coli rrnB gene
   6705..6791    +  terminator     rrnB T1 terminator: Escherichia coli rrnB; transcription terminator T1 from the E. coli rrnB gene
   6888..6974    +  terminator     rrnB T1 terminator: Escherichia coli rrnB; transcription terminator T1 from the E. coli rrnB gene
   7071..7157    +  terminator     rrnB T1 terminator: Escherichia coli rrnB; transcription terminator T1 from the E. coli rrnB gene
   7313..8107    +  CDS            KanR: aminoglycoside phosphotransferase; aphA-3; confers resistance to kanamycin
   8115..8432    +  CDS            tnpA (fragment): TN5P_ECOLX - Also known as tnp. Experimental evidence at protein level: Swiss-Prot protein existence level 1. Mediates transposition of transposon Tn5 by a 'cut and paste' mechanism. First, the monomeric transposase binds the 19 bp inverted DNA repeats flanking the transposon. Then, dimerization of the DNA- bound transposase creates a synaptic DNA complex. After nicking of the first DNA strand, excision of the transposon proceeds through a series of intermediates. The transposase then mediates the insertion of the transposon at a new site by strand transfer. The activity of the wild- type tran
