[The description below was written by a language model from this plasmid's Addgene catalogue record and pLannotate feature annotations shown in this document.]
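Description:
pMRE151 is a bacterial expression plasmid built on the pFru97 backbone and designed for constitutive production of a fluorescent protein in a wide range of bacteria. It replicates through the pBBR1 oriV together with its cognate pBBR1 Rep protein, a broad-host-range replicon originally from Bordetella bronchiseptica. The record lists it as high copy and maintained in E. coli S17-1 lambda pir, a strain commonly used as a conjugation donor, although no transfer or mobilisation element is annotated in the feature table. Selection is by kanamycin, with chloramphenicol recorded as an additional marker. The 8.5 kb sequence carries two kanamycin resistance genes (a Tn5-type neo/nptII and a gene annotated as aphA-3-type KanR) and an intact cat gene with a fragment of its own promoter.

The payload is mTurquoise2, an enhanced monomeric cyan fluorescent protein variant, here in a mammalian codon-optimised form derived from pLifeAct-mTurquoise2 and inserted by Gibson assembly. Its coding sequence is followed by the lambda t0 terminator, then the cat cassette, which ends at an rrnB T1 terminator. Four tandem copies of rrnB T1 lie further upstream, where they presumably insulate the cassette from read-through transcription. The promoter responsible for constitutive expression is not annotated and is not named in the record. The region immediately upstream of the reporter contains the KanR gene and a Tn5 transposase fragment. Other short fragments (ble, tnpA, TcR, CmR, lacZα, M13 ori, a T7 promoter) appear to be remnants of earlier cloning steps. The plasmid belongs to a toolbox of fluorescent protein plasmids and chromosomal insertion vectors, and serves to label bacteria with cyan fluorescence.
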