Addgene plasmid #118501: pMRE151
Purpose: broad-host range plasmid to constitutively express fluorescent protein genes in bacteria
Depositing lab: Mitja Remus-Emsermann. Depositing organization: University of Canterbury. Publication: Chromatic Bacteria - A Broad Host-Range Plasmid and Chromosomal Insertion Toolbox for Fluorescent Protein Expression in Bacteria. Schlechter RO, Jun H, Bernach M, Oso S, Boyd E, Munoz-Lintz DA, Dobson RCJ, Remus DM, Remus-Emsermann MNP. Front Microbiol. 2018 Dec 12;9:3052. doi: 10.3389/fmicb.2018.03052. eCollection 2018. PubMed 30631309.
Backbone
  Vector backbone: pFru97
  Vector type: Bacterial Expression
  Selectable markers: Chloramphenicol
Growth in bacteria
  Bacterial resistance: Kanamycin, 50 μg/mL
  Growth temperature: 37°C
  Growth strain: E. coli S17-1 lambda pir
  Copy number: High Copy
Gene/Insert
  Gene/Insert name: mTurquoise2
  Species: Synthetic
  Cloning method: Gibson Cloning
Resource information
  A portion of this plasmid was derived from a plasmid made by: pLifeAct-mTurquoise2
Terms and licenses: Academic/Nonprofit Terms; Industry Terms: Not Available to Industry
Depositor comments: Please visit https://www.biorxiv.org/content/early/2018/09/07/402172 for bioRxiv preprint.
How to cite: pMRE151 was a gift from Mitja Remus-Emsermann (Addgene plasmid # 118501 ; http://n2t.net/addgene:118501 ; RRID:Addgene_118501)
